>Addgene plasmid #177620 | pCherryGFP-CoV2-Inframe-stop | addgene full sequence | sequence record 350046 | Addgene NGS Result
GGTTTGCGTATTGGGCGCTCTTCCGCTTCCTCGCTCACTGACTCGCTGCGCTCGGTCGTTCGGCTGCGGC
GAGCGGTATCAGCTCACTCAAAGGCGGTAATACGGTTATCCACAGAATCAGGGGATAACGCAGGAAAGAA
CATGTGAGCAAAAGGCCAGCAAAAGGCCAGGAACCGTAAAAAGGCCGCGTTGCTGGCGTTTTTCCATAGG
CTCCGCCCCCCTGACGAGCATCACAAAAATCGACGCTCAAGTCAGAGGTGGCGAAACCCGACAGGACTAT
AAAGATACCAGGCGTTTCCCCCTGGAAGCTCCCTCGTGCGCTCTCCTGTTCCGACCCTGCCGCTTACCGG
ATACCTGTCCGCCTTTCTCCCTTCGGGAAGCGTGGCGCTTTCTCATAGCTCACGCTGTAGGTATCTCAGT
TCGGTGTAGGTCGTTCGCTCCAAGCTGGGCTGTGTGCACGAACCCCCCGTTCAGCCCGACCGCTGCGCCT
TATCCGGTAACTATCGTCTTGAGTCCAACCCGGTAAGACACGACTTATCGCCACTGGCAGCAGCCACTGG
TAACAGGATTAGCAGAGCGAGGTATGTAGGCGGTGCTACAGAGTTCTTGAAGTGGTGGCCTAACTACGGC
TACACTAGAAGAACAGTATTTGGTATCTGCGCTCTGCTGAAGCCAGTTACCTTCGGAAAAAGAGTTGGTA
GCTCTTGATCCGGCAAACAAACCACCGCTGGTAGCGGTGGTTTTTTTGTTTGCAAGCAGCAGATTACGCG
CAGAAAAAAAGGATCTCAAGAAGATCCTTTGATCTTTTCTACGGGGTCTGACGCTCAGTGGAACGAAAAC
TCACGTTAAGGGATTTTGGTCATGAGATTATCAAAAAGGATCTTCACCTAGATCCTTTTAAATTAAAAAT
GAAGTTTTAAATCAATCTAAAGTATATATGAGTAAACTTGGTCTGACAGTTACCAATGCTTAATCAGTGA
GGCACCTATCTCAGCGATCTGTCTATTTCGTTCATCCATAGTTGCCTGACTCCCCGTCGTGTAGATAACT
ACGATACGGGAGGGCTTACCATCTGGCCCCAGTGCTGCAATGATACCGCGAGACCCACGCTCACCGGCTC
CAGATTTATCAGCAATAAACCAGCCAGCCGGAAGGGCCGAGCGCAGAAGTGGTCCTGCAACTTTATCCGC
CTCCATCCAGTCTATTAATTGTTGCCGGGAAGCTAGAGTAAGTAGTTCGCCAGTTAATAGTTTGCGCAAC
GTTGTTGCCATTGCTACAGGCATCGTGGTGTCACGCTCGTCGTTTGGTATGGCTTCATTCAGCTCCGGTT
CCCAACGATCAAGGCGAGTTACATGATCCCCCATGTTGTGCAAAAAAGCGGTTAGCTCCTTCGGTCCTCC
GATCGTTGTCAGAAGTAAGTTGGCCGCAGTGTTATCACTCATGGTTATGGCAGCACTGCATAATTCTCTT
ACTGTCATGCCATCCGTAAGATGCTTTTCTGTGACTGGTGAGTACTCAACCAAGTCATTCTGAGAATAGT
GTATGCGGCGACCGAGTTGCTCTTGCCCGGCGTCAACACGGGATAATACCGCGCCACATAGCAGAACTTT
AAAAGTGCTCATCATTGGAAAACGTTCTTCGGGGCGAAAACTCTCAAGGATCTTACCGCTGTTGAGATCC
AGTTCGATGTAACCCACTCGTGCACCCAACTGATCTTCAGCATCTTTTACTTTCACCAGCGTTTCTGGGT
GAGCAAAAACAGGAAGGCAAAATGCCGCAAAAAAGGGAATAAGGGCGACACGGAAATGTTGAATACTCAT
ACTCTTCCTTTTTCAATATTATTGAAGCATTTATCAGGGTTATTGTCTCATGAGCGGATACATATTTGAA
TGTATTTAGAAAAATAAACAAATAGGGGTTCCGCGCACATTTCCCCGAAAAGTGCCACCTGACGTCTAAG
AAACCATTATTATCATGACATTAACCTATAAAAATAGGCGTATCACGAGGCCCTTTCGTCTTCAAGAATG
ATCTAGCCCTTTCCTTAATTAACCCGGTCCTCTCACTCTCTGATATTCATTTCTTTGCAAGTTATAAATA
CTGAATAATAAGATGACATGAACTACTACTGCTAGAGATTTTCCACACTGACTAAAAGGGTCTGAGGGAT
CTCTAGTTACCAGAGTCACACAACAGACGGGCACACACTACTTGAAGCACTCAAGGCAAGCTTTATTGAG
GCTTAAGCAGTGGGTTCCCTAGTTAGCCAGAGAGCTCCCAGGCTCAGATCTGGTCTAACCAGAGAGACCC
AGTACAAGCAAAAAGCAGATCTTGTCTTCGTTGGGAGTGAATTAGCCCTTCCAGTCCCCCCTTTTCTTTT
AAAAAGTGGCTAAGATCTACAGCTGCCTTGTAAGTCATTGGTCTTAAAGGATCTCAGGCGGGGAGGCGGC
CCAAAGGGAGATCCGACTCGTCTGAGGGCGAAGGCGAAGACGCGGAAGAGGCCGCAGAGCCGGCAGCAGG
CCGCGGGAAGGAAGGTCCGCTGGATTGAGGGCCGAAGGGACGTAGCAGAAGGACGTCCCGCGCAGAATCC
AGGTGGCAACACAGGCGAGCAGCCAAGGAAAGGACGATGATTTCCCCGACAACACCACGGAATTGTCAGT
GCCCAACAGCCGAGCCCCTGTCCAGCAGCGGGCAAGGCAGGCGGCGATGAGTTCCGCCGTGGCAATAGGG
AGGGGGAAAGCGAAAGTCCCGGAAAGGAGCTGACAGGTGGTGGCAATGCCCCAACCAGTGGGGGTTGCGT
CAGCAAACACAGTGCACACCACGCCACGTTGCCTGACAACGGGCCACAACTCCTCATAAAGAGACAGCAA
CCAGGATTTATACAAGGAGGAGAAAATGAAAGCCATACGGGAAGCAATAGCATGATACAAAGGCATTAAA
GCAGCGTATCCACATAGCGTAAAAGGAGCAACATAGTTAAGAATACCAGTCAATCTTTCACAAATTTTGT
AATCCAGAGGTTGATTAGGATCTATCGATTCAGGCACCGGGCTTGCGGGTCATGCACCAGGTGCGCGGTC
CTTCGGGCACCTCGACGTCGGCGGTGACGGTGAAGCCGAGCCGCTCGTAGAAGGGGAGGTTGCGGGGCGC
GGAGGTCTCCAGGAAGGCGGGCACCCCGGCGCGCTCGGCCGCCTCCACTCCGGGGAGCACGACGGCGCTG
CCCAGACCCTTGCCCTGGTGGTCGGGCGAGACGCCGACGGTGGCCAGGAACCACGCGGGCTCCTTGGGCC
GGTGCGGCGCCAGGAGGCCTTCCATCTGTTGCTGCGCGGCCAGCCGGGAACCGCTCAACTCGGCCATGCG
CGGGCCGATCTCGGCGAACACCGCCCCCGCTTCGACGCTCTCCGGCGTGGTCCAGACCGCCACCGCGGCG
CCGTCGTCCGCGACCCACACCTTGCCGATGTCGAGCCCGACGCGCGTGAGGAAGAGTTCTTGCAGCTCGG
TGACCCGCTCGATGTGGCGGTCCGGATCGACGGTGTGGCGCGTGGCGGGGTAGTCGGCGAACGCGGCGGC
GAGGGTGCGTACGGCCCTGGGGACGTCGTCGCGGGTGGCGAGGCGCACCGTGGGCTTGTACTCGGTCATA
GGGCCGGGATTCTCCTCCACGTCACCGCATGTTAGAAGACTTCCTCTGCCCTCGCGAGATCCGGTGGAGC
CGGGTCCGGCGGTGCCGTCCACGGCAGAATTGGACGACTGAGCGCGGGATCTGGCGAAGGCGATGGGGGT
CTTGAAGGCGTGCTGGTACTCCACGATGCCCAGCTCGGTGTTGCTGTGCAGCTCCTCCACGCGGCGGAAG
GCGAACATGGGGCCCCCGTTCTGCAGGATGCTGGGGTGGATGGCGCTCTTGAAGTGCATGTGGCTGTCCA
CCACGAAGCTGTAGTAGCCGCCGTCGCGCAGGCTGAAGGTGCGGGCGAAGCTGCCCACCAGCACGTTATC
GCCCATGGGGTGCAGGTGCTCCACGGTGGCGTTGCTGCGGATGATCTTGTCGGTGAAGATCACGCTGTCC
TCGGGGAAGCCGGTGCCCACCACCTTGAAGTCGCCGATCACGCGGCCGGCCTCGTAGCGGTAGCTGAAGC
TCACGTGCAGCACGCCGCCGTCCTCGTACTTCTCGATGCGGGTGTTGGTGTAGCCGCCGTTGTTGATGGC
GTGCAGGAAGGGGTTCTCGTAGCCGCTGGGGTAGGTGCCGAAGTGGTAGAAGCCGTAGCCCATCACGTGG
CTCAGCAGGTAGGGGCTGAAGGTCAGGGCGCCTTTGGTGCTCTTCATCTTGTTGGTCATGCGGCCCTGCT
TGGGGGTGCCCTCTCCGCCGCCCACCAGCTCGAACTCCACGCCGTTCAGGGTGCCGGTGATGCGGCACTC
GATCTCCATGGCGGGCAGGCCGCTCTCGTCGCTCTCGGTCAAAAGCCCTGTATACGACATCAGTACTAGT
GCCTGTGCCGCACGGTGTAAGACGGGCTGCACTTACACCGCAAACCCGTTTAAAAACGACTTATCGTCGT
CATCCTTGTAGTCCTTGTACAGCTCGTCCATGCCGCCGGTGGAGTGGCGGCCCTCGGCGCGTTCGTACTG
TTCCACGATGGTGTAGTCCTCGTTGTGGGAGGTGATGTCCAACTTGATGTTGACGTTGTAGGCGCCGGGC
AGCTGCACGGGCTTCTTGGCCTTGTAGGTGGTCTTGACCTCAGCGTCGTAGTGGCCGCCGTCCTTCAGCT
TCAGCCTCTGCTTGATCTCGCCCTTCAGGGCGCCGTCCTCGGGGTACATCCGCTCGGAGGAGGCCTCCCA
GCCCATGGTCTTCTTCTGCATTACGGGGCCGTCGGAGGGGAAGTTGGTGCCGCGCAGCTTCACCTTGTAG
ATGAACTCGCCGTCCTGCAGGGAGGAGTCCTGGGTCACGGTCACCACGCCGCCGTCCTCGAAGTTCATCA
CGCGCTCCCACTTGAAGCCCTCGGGGAAGGACAGCTTCAAGTAGTCGGGGATGTCGGCGGGGTGCTTCAC
GTAGGCCTTGGAGCCGTACATGAACTGAGGGGACAGGATGTCCCAGGCGAAGGGCAGGGGGCCACCCTTG
GTCACCTTCAGCTTGGCGGTCTGGGTGCCCTCGTAGGGGCGGCCCTCGCCCTCGCCCTCGATCTCGAACT
CGTGGCCGTTCACGGAGCCCTCCATGTGCACCTTGAAGCGCATGAACTCCTTGATGATGGCCATGTTATC
CTCCTCGCCCTTGCTCACCATGGTGGCGGCGGCCGCCAAGTGACGATCACAGCGATCCACAAACAAGAAC
CGCGACCCAAATCCCGGCTGCGACGGAACTAGCTGTGCCACACCCGGCGCGTCCTTATATAATCATCGGC
GTTCACCGCCCCACGGAGATCCCTCCGCAGAATCGCCGAGAAGGGACTACTTTTCCTCGCCTGTTCCGCT
CTCTGGAAAGAAAACCAGTGCCCTAGAGTCACCCAAGTCCCGTCCTAAAATGTCCTTCTGCTGATACTGG
GGTTCTAAGGCCGAGTCTTATGAGCAGCGGGCCGCTGTCCTGAGCGTCCGGGCGGAAGGATCAGGACGCT
CGCTGCGCCCTTCGTCTGACGTGGCAGCGCTCGCCGTGAGGAGGGGGGCGCCCGCGGGAGGCGCCAAAAC
CCGGCGCGGAGGCCACTAGTCCAAACTGGATCTCTGCTGTCCCTGTAATAAACCCGAAAATTTTGAATTT
TTGTAATTTGTTTTTGTAATTCTTTAGTTTGTATGTCTGTTGCTATTATGTCTACTATTCTTTCCCCTGC
ACTGTACCCCCCAATCCCCCCTTTTCTTTTAAAATTGTGGATGAATACTGCCATTTGTGAATTCGGCGAT
ACCGTCGAGATCCGTTCACTAATCGAATGGATCTGTCTCTGTCTCTCTCTCCACCTTCTTCTTCTATTCC
TTCGGGCCTGTCGGGTCCCCTCGGGGTTGGGAGGTGGGTCTGAAACGATAATGGTGAATATCCCTGCCTA
ACTCTATTCACTATAGAAAGTACAGCAAAAACTATTCTTAAACCTACCAAGCCTCCTACTATCATTATGA
ATAATTTTATATACCACAGCCAATTTGTTATGTTAAACCAATTCCACAAACTTGCCCATTTATCTAATTC
CAATAATTCTTGTTCATTCTTTTCTTGCTGGTTTTGCGATTCTTCAATTAAGGAGTGTATTAAGCTTGTG
TAATTGTTAATTTCTCTGTCCCACTCCATCCAGGTCGTGTGATTCCAAATCTGTTCCAGAGATTTATTAC
TCCAACTAGCATTCCAAGGCACAGCAGTGGTGCAAATGAGTTTTCCAGAGCAACCCCAAATCCCCAGGAG
CTGTTGATCCTTTAGGTATCTTTCCACAGCCAGGATTCTTGCCTGGAGCTGCTTGATGCCCCAGACTGTG
AGTTGCAACAGATGCTGTTGCGCCTCAATAGCCCTCAGCAAATTGTTCTGCTGCTGCACTATACCAGACA
ATAATTGTCTGGCCTGTACCGTCAGCGTCATTGACGCTGCGCCCATAGTGCTTCCTGCTGCTCCCAAGAA
CCCAAGGAACAAAGCTCCTATTCCCACTGCTCTTTTTTCTCTCTGCACCACTCTTCTCTTTGCCTTGGTG
GGTGCTACTCCTAATGGTTCAATTTTTACTACTTTATATTTATATAATTCACTTCTCCAATTGTCCCTCA
TATCTCCTCCTCCAGGTCTGAAGATCAGCGGCCGGCCGCTTGCTGTGCGGTGGTCTTACTTTTGTTTTGC
TCTTCCTCTATCTTGTCTAAAGCTTCCTTGGTGTCTTTTATCTCTATCCTTTGATGCACACAATAGAGGG
TTGCTACTGTATTATATAATGATCTAAGTTCTTCTGATCCTGTCTGAAGGGATGGTTGTAGCTGTCCCAG
TATTTGTCTACAGCCTTCTGATGTTTCTAACAGGCCAGGATTAACTGCGAATCGTTCTAGCTCCCTGCTT
GCCCATACTATATGTTTTAATTTATATTTTTTCTTTCCCCCTGGCCTTAACCGAATTTTTTCCCATCGCG
ATCTAATTCTCCCCCGCTTAATACTGACGCTCTCGCACCCATCTCTCTCCTTCTAGCCTCCGCTAGTCAA
AATTTTTGGCGTACTCACCAGTCGCCGCCCCTCGCCTCTTGCCGTGCGCGCTTCAGCAAGCCGAGTCCTG
CGTCGAGAGAGCTCCTCTGGTTTCCCTTTCGCTTTCAAGTCCCTGTTCGGGCGCCACTGCTAGAGATTTT
CCACACTGACTAAAAGGGTCTGAGGGATCTCTAGTTACCAGAGTCACACAACAGACGGGCACACACTACT
TGAAGCACTCAAGGCAAGCTTTATTGAGGCTTAAGCAGTGGGTTCCCTAGTTAGCCAGAGAGCTCCCAGG
CTCAGATCTGGTCTAACCAGAGAGACCCAGTACAGGCAAAAAGCAGCTGCTTATATGCAGGATCTGAGGG
CTCGCCACTCCCCAGTCCCGCCCAGGCCACGCCTCCCTGGAAAGTCCCCAGCGGAAAGTCCCTTGTAGCA
AGCTCGATATCAGCAGTTCTTGAAGTACTCCGGATGCAGCTCTCGGGCCACGTGATGAAATGCTAGGCGG
CTGTCAAACCTCCACTCTAACACTTCTCTCTCCGGGTCATCCATCCCATGCAGGCTCACAGGGTGTAACA
AGCTGGTGTTCTCTCCTTTATTGGCCTCTTCTACCTTATCTGGCTCTACTGGTACTAGCTTGTAGCACCA
TCCAAAGGTCAGTGGATATCTGACCCCTGGCCCTGGTGTGTAGTTCTGCTAATCAGGGAAGTAGCCTTGT
GTGTGGTAGATCCACAGATCAAGGATATCTTGTCTTCTTTGGGAGTGAATTAGCCCTTCCAACTACTAAG
TTTGTAGTACATATTTAACAAATACAATTTCTTTAAAATGAAAATAATTCAGAGGAATCACAGGTTTAGA
GTAAATGAAACCACAGGTAATTGGCAGTGGTAATAGGGTATGGGGTGGGAAGTTTGGGATGATTTTGGTT
AGCTTGAGTTATCCAGTTGATCCAGACATGATAAGATACATTGATGAGTTTGGACAAACCACAACTAGAA
TGCAGTGAAAAAAATGCTTTATTTGTGAAATTCGTAATCATGTCATAGCTGTTTCCTGTGTGAAATTGTT
ATCCGCTCACAATTCCACACAACATACGAGCCGGAAGCATAAAGTGTAAAGCCTGGGGTGCCTAATGAGT
GAGCTAACTCACATTAATTGCGTTGCGCTCACTGCCCGCTTTCCAGTCGGGAAACCTGTCGTGCCACGGG
GAGCTTTTTGCAAAAGCCTAGGCCTCCAAAAAAGCCTCCTCACTACTTCTGGAATAGCTCAGAGGCCGAG
GCGGCCTCGGCCTCTGCATAAATAAAAAAAATTAGTCAGCCATGAGCTTGCTGCATTAATGAATCGGCCA
ACGCGCGGGGAGAGGC
Features (pLannotate 1.2.2; 26 found; start..end, strand, type, name):
    201..789     -  rep_origin     ori: high-copy-number ColE1/pMB1/pBR322/pUC origin of replication
    960..1820    -  CDS            AmpR: β-lactamase; bla; confers resistance to ampicillin, carbenicillin, and related antibiotics
   1821..1925    -  promoter       AmpR promoter: bla
   2130..2363    -  LTR            3' LTR (ΔU3): self-inactivating 3' long terminal repeat (LTR) from HIV-1
   2365..2430    -  CDS            nef (fragment): NEF_HV1Z2 - Experimental evidence at protein level: Swiss-Prot protein existence level 1. Extracellular Nef protein targets CD4(+) T-lymphocytes for apoptosis by interacting with CXCR4 surface receptors. From Human immunodeficiency virus type 1 group M subtype D (isolate Z2/CDC-Z34) (HIV-1).
   2438..3026    -  misc_feature   WPRE: woodchuck hepatitis virus posttranscriptional regulatory element
   3040..3639    -  CDS            PuroR: puromycin N-acetyltransferase; pac from Streptomyces alboniger; confers resistance to puromycin
   3763..4427    -  CDS            CopGFP (fragment): green fluorescent protein 2 from Pontellina plumata, also known as ppluGFP2 (Shagin et al., 2004)
   4445..4526    -  ncRNA          Corona FSE: Accession: RF00507 - Coronavirus frameshifting stimulation element
   4540..4560    -  CDS            3xFLAG (fragment): three tandem FLAG® epitope tags
   4564..5271    -  CDS            mCherry: mCherry is a basic (constitutively fluorescent) red fluorescent protein published in 2004, derived from Discosoma sp.. It is reported to be a very rapidly-maturing monomer with low acid sensitivity.
   5286..5684    -  promoter       UbC promoter: human ubiquitin C promoter
   5727..5844    -  misc_feature   cPPT/CTS: central polypurine tract and central termination sequence of HIV-1
   5889..5989    -  CDS            Rev (fragment): human immunodeficiency virus 1 (HIV-1) Rev protein; rev; enhances nuclear export of unspliced and incompletely spliced viral mRNAs
   6366..6599    -  misc_feature   RRE: The Rev response element (RRE) of HIV-1 allows for Rev-dependent mRNA export from the nucleus to the cytoplasm.
   6774..7112    -  CDS            HIV-1 gag (fragment): gag protein from human immunodeficiency virus 1; gag
   7096..7221    -  misc_feature   HIV-1 Ψ: packaging signal of human immunodeficiency virus type 1
   7268..7525    -  LTR            5' LTR (truncated): truncated 5' long terminal repeat (LTR) from HIV-1
   7573..7902    -  CDS            nef (fragment): NEF_HV1BR - Experimental evidence at protein level: Swiss-Prot protein existence level 1. Extracellular Nef protein targets CD4(+) T-lymphocytes for apoptosis by interacting with CXCR4 surface receptors (PubMed:14990729). From Human immunodeficiency virus type 1 group M subtype B (isolate BRU/LAI) (HIV-1).
   8069..8152    -  polyA_signal   SV40 poly(A) signal (fragment): SV40 polyadenylation signal
   8186..8202    -  protein_bind   lac operator: The lac repressor binds to the lac operator to inhibit transcription in E. coli. This inhibition can be relieved by adding lactose or isopropyl-β-D-thiogalactopyranoside (IPTG). lac repressor encoded by lacI
   8210..8240    -  promoter       lac promoter: promoter for the E. coli lac operon
   8255..8276    -  protein_bind   CAP binding site: CAP binding activates transcription in the presence of cAMP. E. coli catabolite activator protein
   8289..8326    -  CDS            lacI (fragment): lac repressor; lacI; The lac repressor binds to the lac operator to inhibit transcription in E. coli. This inhibition can be relieved by adding lactose or isopropyl-β-D-thiogalactopyranoside (IPTG).
   8351..8444    -  rep_origin     SV40 ori (fragment): SV40 origin of replication
   8450..18      -  CDS            lacI (fragment) (across the origin): lac repressor; lacI; The lac repressor binds to the lac operator to inhibit transcription in E. coli. This inhibition can be relieved by adding lactose or isopropyl-β-D-thiogalactopyranoside (IPTG).
