[The description below was written by a language model from this plasmid's Addgene catalogue record and pLannotate feature annotations shown in this document.]
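Description:
pCherryGFP-CoV2-Inframe-stop is a lentiviral mammalian expression plasmid built on the pUbC backbone, serving as a negative-control version of a dual fluorescent reporter for SARS-CoV-2 programmed -1 ribosomal frameshifting. It is propagated in E. coli through a high-copy ColE1/pUC-type origin with ampicillin selection (β-lactamase under its own promoter). The viral portion has a self-inactivating HIV-1 architecture: a truncated 5' LTR, the Ψ packaging signal with a gag fragment, the RRE for Rev-dependent nuclear export, the cPPT/CTS, a WPRE to enhance transcript expression, and a ΔU3 3' LTR. These elements let the reporter cassette be packaged into lentiviral particles and integrated into target cells. Small lac and SV40 fragments are backbone remnants.

The payload is driven by the human ubiquitin C promoter. It encodes mCherry, followed by a short FLAG-type epitope fragment, the 86 bp SARS-CoV-2 frameshifting stimulation element (FSE), and a green fluorescent protein that the feature table annotates as a CopGFP fragment. A puromycin N-acetyltransferase coding sequence lies downstream of GFP and provides selection in mammalian cells; the table annotates no separate promoter or linking element for it, so how it is expressed is not stated in the record. In this variant GFP is placed in the same frame as mCherry, so ribosomes that do not frameshift encounter a stop codon within the FSE and terminate before reaching GFP. Cells should therefore show red fluorescence without a meaningful green signal. This gives a background baseline for comparison with reporter constructs in which GFP output depends on frameshifting, for example when measuring frameshifting efficiency or testing inhibitors of it.
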