Addgene plasmid #177620: pCherryGFP-CoV2-Inframe-stop
Purpose: Dual fluorescent protein reporter for SARS-CoV-2 programmed -1 ribosomal frameshifting. GFP is in-frame with mCherry. Thus GFP translation is prevented by stop codon within FSE (negative control).
Depositing lab: Junjie Guo. Depositing organization: Yale University. Publication: Restriction of SARS-CoV-2 replication by targeting programmed -1 ribosomal frameshifting. Sun Y, Abriola L, Niederer RO, Pedersen SF, Alfajaro MM, Silva Monteiro V, Wilen CB, Ho YC, Gilbert WV, Surovtseva YV, Lindenbach BD, Guo JU. Proc Natl Acad Sci U S A. 2021 Jun 29;118(26). pii: 2023051118. doi: 10.1073/pnas.2023051118. PubMed 34185680.
Backbone
  Vector backbone: pUbC
  Vector type: Mammalian Expression, Lentiviral
  Selectable markers: Puromycin
Growth in bacteria
  Bacterial resistance: Ampicillin, 100 μg/mL
  Growth temperature: 30°C
  Growth strain: NEB Stable
  Copy number: High Copy
Gene/Insert
  Gene/Insert name: SARS-CoV-2 FSE
  Species: SARS-CoV-2
  Insert size (bp): 86
Terms and licenses: Academic/Nonprofit Terms; Industry Terms: Not Available to Industry
How to cite: pCherryGFP-CoV2-Inframe-stop was a gift from Junjie Guo (Addgene plasmid # 177620 ; http://n2t.net/addgene:177620 ; RRID:Addgene_177620)
